Addgene plasmid #115002: PRK6 K3_pECIA2
Purpose: Bait vector PRK6 K3_pECIA2 should be used with prey vector PRK6 K3_pECIA14.
Depositing lab: Youssef Belkhadir. Depositing organization: Gregor Mendel Institute of Molecular Plant Biology. Publication: An extracellular network of Arabidopsis leucine-rich repeat receptor kinases. Smakowska-Luzan E, Mott GA, Parys K, Stegmann M, Howton TC, Layeghifard M, Neuhold J, Lehner A, Kong J, Grunwald K, Weinberger N, Satbhai SB, Mayer D, Busch W, Madalinski M, Stolt-Bergner P, Provart NJ, Mukhtar MS, Zipfel C, Desveaux D, Guttman DS, Belkhadir Y. Nature. 2018 Jan 18;553(7688):342-346. doi: 10.1038/nature25184. Epub 2018 Jan 10. PubMed 29320478.
Backbone
  Vector backbone: pECIA2
  Backbone manufacturer: Chris Garcia (Addgene plasmid # 47032)
  Vector type: Insect Expression
Growth in bacteria
  Bacterial resistance: Ampicillin, 100 μg/mL
  Growth temperature: 37°C
  Growth strain: DH5alpha
  Copy number: High Copy
Gene/Insert
  Gene/Insert name: AT5G20690
  Species: A. thaliana (mustard weed)
  Promoter: Metallothionein (Copper-Inducible)
  Tag / fusion protein: Fc, V5 and hexahistidine tags (C terminal on backbone)
  Cloning method: Ligation Independent Cloning
Terms and licenses: Academic/Nonprofit Terms; Industry Terms: Not Available to Industry
Depositor comments: Plasmid for secreted expression in Drosophila cell culture by induction via CuSO4. Insert is an extracellular domain of indicated LRR-RK, C-terminally tagged with Fc, V5 and hexahistidine tags. Insert Protein Sequence: SEPLVRFKNSVKITKGDLNSWREGTDPCSGKWFGIYCQKGLTVSGIHVTRLGLSGTITVDDLKDLPNLKTIRLDNNLLSGPLPHFFKLRGLKSLMLSNNSFSGEIRDDFFKDMSKLKRLFLDHNKFEGSIPSSITQLPQLEELHMQSNNLTGEIPPEFGSMKNLKVLDLSTNSLDGIVPQSIADKKNLAVNLTENEYLCGPVVDVGCENIELNDPQEGQPPSKPSSSVPETS
How to cite: PRK6 K3_pECIA2 was a gift from Youssef Belkhadir (Addgene plasmid # 115002 ; http://n2t.net/addgene:115002 ; RRID:Addgene_115002)
