[The description below was written by a language model from this plasmid's Addgene catalogue record and pLannotate feature annotations shown in this document.]
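Description:
PRK6 K3_pECIA2 is an insect-cell expression plasmid built on the pECIA2 backbone. It produces a secreted, tagged ectodomain of an Arabidopsis thaliana leucine-rich repeat receptor kinase in Drosophila cell culture. The full sequence record is 4,964 nt. In E. coli the plasmid is maintained at high copy through a ColE1/pUC-type origin and selected with ampicillin via the β-lactamase gene and its own promoter. Short fragments of lacZα, lacI, rop, bom, the lac promoter/operator and a pUC polylinker are also annotated. These are remnants of the parental cloning vector and have no evident role in expression.

The expression cassette is driven by the Drosophila metallothionein promoter, which is induced by adding copper sulfate to the culture. Downstream, a Drosophila BiP signal sequence directs the product into the secretory pathway. It is followed in frame by the extracellular domain of AT5G20690, which the annotation identifies as PRK6, a pollen receptor-like kinase involved in sensing pollen tube attractant peptides. The insert was introduced by ligation-independent cloning. The ectodomain is fused at its C terminus to a human IgG1 Fc region, a V5 epitope and a hexahistidine tag; the His tag is listed in the catalogue but was not called separately in the feature table. An SV40 polyadenylation signal is annotated after the cassette.

The construct is designated a bait vector and is meant to be paired with the matching prey construct in pECIA14. Together they are used for extracellular interaction assays that map binding between receptor kinase ectodomains.
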