Features (pLannotate 1.2.2; 18 found; start..end, strand, type, name):
     23..449     +  promoter       MT promoter: Drosophila metallothionein promoter
    467..520     +  sig_peptide    BiP signal sequence: Drosophila BiP signal sequence
    521..1216    +  CDS            PRK6 (fragment): PRK6_ARATH - Experimental evidence at protein level: Swiss-Prot protein existence level 1. Key receptor for sensing species-specific attractants in cooperation with other pollen receptor-like kinases (PubMed:26961657). Essential for pollen tube reorientation toward attractant peptides (PubMed:26961657, PubMed:29109411). From Arabidopsis thaliana (Mouse-ear cress).
   1187..1927    +  CDS            IGHG1 (fragment): IGHG1_HUMAN - Experimental evidence at protein level: Swiss-Prot protein existence level 1. Constant region of immunoglobulin heavy chains. Immunoglobulins, also known as antibodies, are membrane-bound or secreted glycoproteins produced by B lymphocytes. In the recognition phase of humoral immunity, the membrane-bound immunoglobulins serve as receptors which, upon binding of a specific antigen, trigger the clonal expansion and differentiation of B lymphocytes into immunoglobulins- secreting plasma cells. Secreted immunoglobulins mediate the effector phase of humoral immunity, which results in
   1946..1987    +  CDS            V5 tag: epitope tag from simian virus 5
   2087..2221    -  polyA_signal   SV40 poly(A) signal: SV40 polyadenylation signal
   2244..2328    -  CDS            large T antigen (fragment): large T antigen from SV40 (simian virus 40)
   2328..2352    +  misc_feature   MCS (fragment): pUC18/19 multiple cloning site
   2389..2405    -  protein_bind   lac operator: The lac repressor binds to the lac operator to inhibit transcription in E. coli. This inhibition can be relieved by adding lactose or isopropyl-β-D-thiogalactopyranoside (IPTG). lac repressor encoded by lacI
   2413..2443    -  promoter       lac promoter: promoter for the E. coli lac operon
   2458..2479    -  protein_bind   CAP binding site: CAP binding activates transcription in the presence of cAMP. E. coli catabolite activator protein
   2492..2584    -  CDS            lacI (fragment): lac repressor; lacI; The lac repressor binds to the lac operator to inhibit transcription in E. coli. This inhibition can be relieved by adding lactose or isopropyl-β-D-thiogalactopyranoside (IPTG).
   2767..3355    -  rep_origin     ori: high-copy-number ColE1/pMB1/pBR322/pUC origin of replication
   3526..4386    -  CDS            AmpR: β-lactamase; bla; confers resistance to ampicillin, carbenicillin, and related antibiotics
   4387..4491    -  promoter       AmpR promoter: bla
   4586..4621    +  CDS            rop (fragment): Rop protein, which maintains plasmids at low copy number; rop
   4723..4822    +  misc_feature   bom (fragment): basis of mobility region from pBR322
   4828..21      -  CDS            lacZα (fragment) (across the origin): LacZα fragment of β-galactosidase; lacZ fragment
>Addgene plasmid #115002 | PRK6 K3_pECIA2 | addgene full sequence | sequence record 296816 | Addgene NGS Result
GTAAAACGACGGCCAGTGAATTAATTCGTTGCAGGACAGGATGTGGTGCCCGATGTGACTAGCTCTTTGC
TGCAGGCCGTCCTATCCTCTGGTTCCGATAAGAGACCCAGAACTCCGGCCCCCCACCGCCCACCGCCACC
CCCATACATATGTGGTACGCAAGTAAGAGTGCCTGCGCATGCCCCATGTGCCCCACCAAGAGCTTTGCAT
CCCATACAAGTCCCCAAAGTGGAGAACCGAACCAATTCTTCGCGGGCAGAACAAAAGCTTCTGCACACGT
CTCCACTCGAATTTGGAGCCGGCCGGCGTGTGCAAAAGAGGTGAATCGAACGAAAGACCCGTGTGTAAAG
CCGCGTTTCCAAAATGTATAAAACCGAGAGCATCTGGCCAATGTGCATCAGTTGTGGTCAGCAGCAAAAT
CAAGTGAATCATCTCAGTGCAACTAAAGGGGGGATCCGATCTCAATATGAAGTTATGCATATTACTGGCC
GTCGTGGCCTTTGTTGGCCTCTCGCTCGGGTCCGAACCGCTTGTGCGGTTCAAAAACTCGGTGAAGATAA
CCAAAGGGGACCTAAATTCATGGAGAGAAGGGACAGATCCTTGCAGTGGGAAATGGTTTGGGATCTATTG
CCAAAAGGGTCTAACAGTCTCAGGCATTCACGTCACACGTCTAGGTCTCTCAGGAACCATCACCGTGGAT
GATTTAAAGGATCTCCCAAATCTAAAGACGATCAGGCTTGACAACAACCTCCTCTCCGGTCCTCTCCCGC
ATTTCTTTAAACTCCGTGGCCTAAAATCTCTCATGCTCTCTAACAACAGCTTCTCCGGAGAGATCCGTGA
CGATTTTTTCAAGGACATGTCAAAGCTCAAGCGACTATTTCTTGATCATAACAAGTTCGAGGGAAGTATC
CCTTCCTCCATTACGCAGCTCCCTCAACTCGAGGAGCTTCACATGCAAAGTAATAACCTCACCGGAGAGA
TACCTCCAGAGTTTGGCAGCATGAAGAACCTTAAAGTCCTCGACCTCTCAACCAACAGCCTCGATGGAAT
CGTCCCGCAAAGCATTGCGGATAAGAAAAATCTCGCTGTTAATTTGACAGAGAACGAATACTTGTGCGGG
CCGGTGGTGGACGTTGGATGTGAGAATATTGAGCTAAACGATCCGCAAGAAGGACAACCCCCGTCGAAAC
CATCCTCCTCGGTACCAGAAACCTCGCTGGAGGTGCTGTTCCAGGGACCAGGGAGCGACAAAACTCACAC
ATGCCCACCGTGCCCAGCACCTGAACTCCTGGGGGGACCGTCAGTCTTCCTCTTCCCCCCAAAACCCAAG
GACACCCTCATGATCTCCCGGACCCCTGAGGTCACATGCGTGGTGGTGGACGTGAGCCACGAAGACCCTG
AGGTCAAGTTCAACTGGTACGTGGACGGCGTGGAGGTGCATAATGCCAAGACAAAGCCGCGGGAGGAGCA
GTACAACAGCACGTACCGTGTGGTCAGCGTCCTCACCGTCCTGCACCAGGACTGGCTGAATGGCAAGGAG
TACAAGTGCAAGGTCTCCAACAAAGCCCTCCCAGCCCCCATCGAGAAAACCATCTCCAAAGCCAAAGGGC
AGCCCCGAGAACCACAGGTGTACACCCTGCCCCCATCCCGGGAGGAGATGACCAAGAACCAGGTCAGCCT
GACCTGCCTGGTCAAAGGCTTCTATCCCAGCGACATCGCCGTGGAGTGGGAGAGCAATGGGCAGCCGGAG
AACAACTACAAGACCACGCCTCCCGTGCTGGACTCCGACGGCTCCTTCTTCCTCTACAGCAAGCTCACCG
TGGACAAGAGCAGGTGGCAGCAGGGGAACGTCTTCTCATGCTCCGTGATGCATGAGGGTCTGCACAACCA
CTACACGCAGAAGAGCCTCTCCCTGTCTCCGGGTAAATCTAGAGGGCCCTTCGAAGGTAAGCCTATCCCT
AACCCTCTCCTCGGTCTCGATTCTACGCGTACCGGTCATCATCACCATCACCATTGAGTTTAAACCCGCT
GATCAGCCTCGACTGTGCCTTCTAAGGCCTGAGCTCGCTGATCAGCCTCGATCGAGGATCCAGACATGAT
AAGATACATTGATGAGTTTGGACAAACCACAACTAGAATGCAGTGAAAAAAATGCTTTATTTGTGAAATT
TGTGATGCTATTGCTTTATTTGTAACCATTATAAGCTGCAATAAACAAGTTAACAACAACAATTGCATTC
ATTTTATGTTTCAGGTTCAGGGGGAGGTGTGGGAGGTTTTTTAAAGCAAGTAAAACCTCTACAAATGTGG
TATGGCTGATTATGATCAGTCGACCTGCAGGCATGCAAGCTTGGCGTAATCATGGTCATAGCTGTTTCCT
GTGTGAAATTGTTATCCGCTCACAATTCCACACAACATACGAGCCGGAAGCATAAAGTGTAAAGCCTGGG
GTGCCTAATGAGTGAGCTAACTCACATTAATTGCGTTGCGCTCACTGCCCGCTTTCCAGTCGGGAAACCT
GTCGTGCCAGCTGCATTAATGAATCGGCCAACGCGCGGGGAGAGGCGGTTTGCGTATTGGGCGCTCTTCC
GCTTCCTCGCTCACTGACTCGCTGCGCTCGGTCGTTCGGCTGCGGCGAGCGGTATCAGCTCACTCAAAGG
CGGTAATACGGTTATCCACAGAATCAGGGGATAACGCAGGAAAGAACATGTGAGCAAAAGGCCAGCAAAA
GGCCAGGAACCGTAAAAAGGCCGCGTTGCTGGCGTTTTTCCATAGGCTCCGCCCCCCTGACGAGCATCAC
AAAAATCGACGCTCAAGTCAGAGGTGGCGAAACCCGACAGGACTATAAAGATACCAGGCGTTTCCCCCTG
GAAGCTCCCTCGTGCGCTCTCCTGTTCCGACCCTGCCGCTTACCGGATACCTGTCCGCCTTTCTCCCTTC
GGGAAGCGTGGCGCTTTCTCATAGCTCACGCTGTAGGTATCTCAGTTCGGTGTAGGTCGTTCGCTCCAAG
CTGGGCTGTGTGCACGAACCCCCCGTTCAGCCCGACCGCTGCGCCTTATCCGGTAACTATCGTCTTGAGT
CCAACCCGGTAAGACACGACTTATCGCCACTGGCAGCAGCCACTGGTAACAGGATTAGCAGAGCGAGGTA
TGTAGGCGGTGCTACAGAGTTCTTGAAGTGGTGGCCTAACTACGGCTACACTAGAAGAACAGTATTTGGT
ATCTGCGCTCTGCTGAAGCCAGTTACCTTCGGAAAAAGAGTTGGTAGCTCTTGATCCGGCAAACAAACCA
CCGCTGGTAGCGGTGGTTTTTTTGTTTGCAAGCAGCAGATTACGCGCAGAAAAAAAGGATCTCAAGAAGA
TCCTTTGATCTTTTCTACGGGGTCTGACGCTCAGTGGAACGAAAACTCACGTTAAGGGATTTTGGTCATG
AGATTATCAAAAAGGATCTTCACCTAGATCCTTTTAAATTAAAAATGAAGTTTTAAATCAATCTAAAGTA
TATATGAGTAAACTTGGTCTGACAGTTACCAATGCTTAATCAGTGAGGCACCTATCTCAGCGATCTGTCT
ATTTCGTTCATCCATAGTTGCCTGACTCCCCGTCGTGTAGATAACTACGATACGGGAGGGCTTACCATCT
GGCCCCAGTGCTGCAATGATACCGCGAGACCCACGCTCACCGGCTCCAGATTTATCAGCAATAAACCAGC
CAGCCGGAAGGGCCGAGCGCAGAAGTGGTCCTGCAACTTTATCCGCCTCCATCCAGTCTATTAATTGTTG
CCGGGAAGCTAGAGTAAGTAGTTCGCCAGTTAATAGTTTGCGCAACGTTGTTGCCATTGCTACAGGCATC
GTGGTGTCACGCTCGTCGTTTGGTATGGCTTCATTCAGCTCCGGTTCCCAACGATCAAGGCGAGTTACAT
GATCCCCCATGTTGTGCAAAAAAGCGGTTAGCTCCTTCGGTCCTCCGATCGTTGTCAGAAGTAAGTTGGC
CGCAGTGTTATCACTCATGGTTATGGCAGCACTGCATAATTCTCTTACTGTCATGCCATCCGTAAGATGC
TTTTCTGTGACTGGTGAGTACTCAACCAAGTCATTCTGAGAATAGTGTATGCGGCGACCGAGTTGCTCTT
GCCCGGCGTCAATACGGGATAATACCGCGCCACATAGCAGAACTTTAAAAGTGCTCATCATTGGAAAACG
TTCTTCGGGGCGAAAACTCTCAAGGATCTTACCGCTGTTGAGATCCAGTTCGATGTAACCCACTCGTGCA
CCCAACTGATCTTCAGCATCTTTTACTTTCACCAGCGTTTCTGGGTGAGCAAAAACAGGAAGGCAAAATG
CCGCAAAAAAGGGAATAAGGGCGACACGGAAATGTTGAATACTCATACTCTTCCTTTTTCAATATTATTG
AAGCATTTATCAGGGTTATTGTCTCATGAGCGGATACATATTTGAATGTATTTAGAAAAATAAACAAATA
GGGGTTCCGCGCACATTTCCCCGAAAAGTGCCACCTGACGTCTAAGAAACCATTATTATCATGACATTAA
CCTATAAAAATAGGCGTATCACGAGGCCCTTTCGTCTCGCGCGTTTCGGTGATGACGGTGAAAACCTCTG
ACACATGCAGCTCCCGGAGACGGTCACAGCTTGTCTGTAAGCGGATGCCGGGAGCAGACAAGCCCGTCAG
GGCGCGTCAGCGGGTGTTGGCGGGTGTCGGGGCTGGCTTAACTATGCGGCATCAGAGCAGATTGTACTGA
GAGTGCACCATATGCGGTGTGAAATACCGCACAGATGCGTAAGGAGAAAATACCGCATCAGGCGCCATTC
GCCATTCAGGCTGCGCAACTGTTGGGAAGGGCGATCGGTGCGGGCCTCTTCGCTATTACGCCAGCTGGCG
AAAGGGGGATGTGCTGCAAGGCGATTAAGTTGGGTAACGCCAGGGTTTTCCCAGTCACGACGTT
